>Addgene plasmid #89167 | pT7-VP7SA11 | addgene full sequence | sequence record 176572 | Addgene NGS Result
GCCCTTTCGTCTCGCGCGTTTCGGTGATGACGGTGAAAACCTCTGACACATGCAGCTCCCGGAGACGGTC
ACAGCTTGTCTGTAAGCGGATGCCGGGAGCAGACAAGCCCGTCAGGGCGCGTCAGCGGGTGTTGGCGGGT
GTCGGGGCTGGCTTAACTATGCGGCATCAGAGCAGATTGTACTGAGAGTGCACCATTCGACGCTCTCCCT
TATGCGACTCCTGCATTAAGAAGCAGCCCAGTAGTAGGTTGAGGCCGTTGAGCACCGCCGCCGCAAGGAA
TGGTGCAAGGAGATGGCGCCCAACAGTCCCCCGGCCACGGGGCCTGCCACCATACCCACGCCGAAACAAG
CGCTCATGAGCCCGAAGTGGCGAGCCCGATCTTCCCCATCGGTGATGTCGGCGATATAGGCGCCAGCAAC
CGCACCTGTGGCGCCGGTGATGCCGGCCACGATGCGTCCGGCGTAGAGGATCTGGCTAGCGATGACCCTG
CTGATTGGTTCGCTGACCATTTCCGGGTGCGGGACGGCGTTACCAGAAACTCAGAAGGTTCGTCCAACCA
AACCGACTCTGACGGCAGTTTACGAGAGAGATGATAGGGTCTGCTTCAGTAAGCCAGATGCTACACAATT
AGGCTTGTACATATTGTCGTTAGAACGCGGCTACAATTAATACATAACCTTATGTATCATACACATACGA
TTTAGGTGACACTATAGAATACAAGCTTGCATGCCTGCAGGTCGACTCTAGAGGATCTCGATCCGGATAT
AGTTCCTCCTTTCAGCAAAAAACCCCTCAAGACCCGTTTAGAGGCCCCAAGGGGTTATGCTAGTTATTGC
TCAGCGGTGGCAGCAGCCAACTCAGCTTCCTTTCGGGCTTTGTTAGCAGCCGGATCCTTTTTTTTGAGCT
CTCCCTTAGCCATCCGAGTGGACGACGTCCTCCTTCGGATGCCCAGGTCGGACCGCGAGGAGGTGGAGAT
GCCATGCCGACCCGGTCACATCATACAATTCTAACCTAAGTTATACCTACACTCTGTAATAAAATGCTGC
TGAATTTAGTGATCTTGATCTTTTGGACATAACTTGTATTATCTGATCTACATAGTCTACTACAGTATAA
AAAACTTGCCACCATTTTTTCCAGTTAATTCGCATCATCCGTTCTGTCTGTGGTGCAGTAGTTGGATCAG
CAGTTATATCGAGGATGTCAGAACCACCAACTTGTATAACGGCTACGTTTTCTCTTGGTCCCAATTTCTT
ACAGTTTCTAATAGTACACGTTGCTGTTGTGACATCCAGCTTATGATTAACGCCATCAACCACGTCAGTA
ATTACCAACTTTTCAGCTGTCGCAACTTCTTCAAAAGTTGTAGCATCAGTTGTCAAGCATCCAATTCCAA
GAGTTTGTGTATTAAGTGGACATACTTTAATTGTACATGATGAGCCCATTGATATCCATTTATTCGCTTC
GTCAGTTTGCTGATAATAATACAGAGTAATATCCATTGGATTACACAACCATTCGTTTAATATTAGATCC
GCAAGTTCTGACATATCCAATTGCAACGTCGCGTCATATTTCATTAGTACTACGTTATAATCACAATACA
ACTGCGGATCAACAGAAAACGATGCAATGTTAGTATATTCTTTAAAATATACGGATCCAGTTGGCCACCC
TTTCGTAAGAAATAGTTGTGACAGTGTGTCTTTCCATGAATTATCGTTTATTTCAGTCGCAGCCTCAGTC
GGATAATATAGGCAAAGTGTAGAAGTGAGGAATGGTTCTTCTTGCGTTGAATTAGCGTATGCAATGTCCA
TGGAGCCTGTGATTGGAAGATTAATACCATAATTTTGTGCTCTGAGAAATGGTGACAATATCACAATTAT
AAAAAGAAATCTATAAATTATAAAGTCCATTATTCTAGTTAATGATTTAAGTATGTAATTTAGTAGAATA
ATCGATATCAGAAAGGTTAGAACTGTGGTATATTCAATACCATACATTAAAAGGAGCTAACCGCTAGCCA
AACGGAAATTCTCTCTTTTTAAAGCCTATAGTGAGTCGTATTAACCGGGATCGATATCCCCCTGCATTAA
TGAATCGGCCAACGCGCGGGGAGAGGCGGTTTGCGTATTGGGCGCTCTTCCGCTTCCTCGCTCACTGACT
CGCTGCGCTCGGTCGTTCGGCTGCGGCGAGCGGTATCAGCTCACTCAAAGGCGGTAATACGGTTATCCAC
AGAATCAGGGGATAACGCAGGAAAGAACATGTGAGCAAAAGGCCAGCAAAAGGCCAGGAACCGTAAAAAG
GCCGCGTTGCTGGCGTTTTTCCATAGGCTCCGCCCCCCTGACGAGCATCACAAAAATCGACGCTCAAGTC
AGAGGTGGCGAAACCCGACAGGACTATAAAGATACCAGGCGTTTCCCCCTGGAAGCTCCCTCGTGCGCTC
TCCTGTTCCGACCCTGCCGCTTACCGGATACCTGTCCGCCTTTCTCCCTTCGGGAAGCGTGGCGCTTTCT
CATAGCTCACGCTGTAGGTATCTCAGTTCGGTGTAGGTCGTTCGCTCCAAGCTGGGCTGTGTGCACGAAC
CCCCCGTTCAGCCCGACCGCTGCGCCTTATCCGGTAACTATCGTCTTGAGTCCAACCCGGTAAGACACGA
CTTATCGCCACTGGCAGCAGCCACTGGTAACAGGATTAGCAGAGCGAGGTATGTAGGCGGTGCTACAGAG
TTCTTGAAGTGGTGGCCTAACTACGGCTACACTAGAAGAACAGTATTTGGTATCTGCGCTCTGCTGAAGC
CAGTTACCTTCGGAAAAAGAGTTGGTAGCTCTTGATCCGGCAAACAAACCACCGCTGGTAGCGGTGGTTT
TTTTGTTTGCAAGCAGCAGATTACGCGCAGAAAAAAAGGATCTCAAGAAGATCCTTTGATCTTTTCTACG
GGGTCTGACGCTCAGTGGAACGAAAACTCACGTTAAGGGATTTTGGTCATGAGATTATCAAAAAGGATCT
TCACCTAGATCCTTTTAAATTAAAAATGAAGTTTTAAATCAATCTAAAGTATATATGAGTAAACTTGGTC
TGACAGTTACCAATGCTTAATCAGTGAGGCACCTATCTCAGCGATCTGTCTATTTCGTTCATCCATAGTT
GCCTGACTCCCCGTCGTGTAGATAACTACGATACGGGAGGGCTTACCATCTGGCCCCAGTGCTGCAATGA
TACCGCGAGACCCACGCTCACCGGCTCCAGATTTATCAGCAATAAACCAGCCAGCCGGAAGGGCCGAGCG
CAGAAGTGGTCCTGCAACTTTATCCGCCTCCATCCAGTCTATTAATTGTTGCCGGGAAGCTAGAGTAAGT
AGTTCGCCAGTTAATAGTTTGCGCAACGTTGTTGCCATTGCTACAGGCATCGTGGTGTCACGCTCGTCGT
TTGGTATGGCTTCATTCAGCTCCGGTTCCCAACGATCAAGGCGAGTTACATGATCCCCCATGTTGTGCAA
AAAAGCGGTTAGCTCCTTCGGTCCTCCGATCGTTGTCAGAAGTAAGTTGGCCGCAGTGTTATCACTCATG
GTTATGGCAGCACTGCATAATTCTCTTACTGTCATGCCATCCGTAAGATGCTTTTCTGTGACTGGTGAGT
ACTCAACCAAGTCATTCTGAGAATAGTGTATGCGGCGACCGAGTTGCTCTTGCCCGGCGTCAATACGGGA
TAATACCGCGCCACATAGCAGAACTTTAAAAGTGCTCATCATTGGAAAACGTTCTTCGGGGCGAAAACTC
TCAAGGATCTTACCGCTGTTGAGATCCAGTTCGATGTAACCCACTCGTGCACCCAACTGATCTTCAGCAT
CTTTTACTTTCACCAGCGTTTCTGGGTGAGCAAAAACAGGAAGGCAAAATGCCGCAAAAAAGGGAATAAG
GGCGACACGGAAATGTTGAATACTCATACTCTTCCTTTTTCAATATTATTGAAGCATTTATCAGGGTTAT
TGTCTCATGAGCGGATACATATTTGAATGTATTTAGAAAAATAAACAAATAGGGGTTCCGCGCACATTTC
CCCGAAAAGTGCCACCTGACGTCTAAGAAACCATTATTATCATGACATTAACCTATAAAAATAGGCGTAT
CACGAG
Features (pLannotate 1.2.2; 14 found; start..end, strand, type, name):
     11..46      +  CDS            rop (fragment): Rop protein, which maintains plasmids at low copy number; rop
    148..196     +  misc_feature   bom (fragment): basis of mobility region from pBR322
    197..472     -  CDS            TcR (fragment): tetracycline efflux protein; tet; confers resistance to tetracycline
    700..718     +  promoter       SP6 promoter: promoter for bacteriophage SP6 RNA polymerase
    723..757     -  misc_feature   MCS (fragment): pUC18/19 multiple cloning site
    786..833     -  terminator     T7 terminator: transcription terminator for bacteriophage T7 RNA polymerase
    841..890     -  CDS            SET1 (fragment): solubility-enhancement tag derived from T7 phage gene 10B
    903..994     -  ncRNA          HDV ribozyme: Accession: RF00094 - Hepatitis delta virus ribozyme
   1030..2007    -  CDS            VP7_ROTSH: Experimental evidence at protein level: Swiss-Prot protein existence level 1. Calcium-binding protein that interacts with rotavirus cell receptors once the initial attachment by VP4 has been achieved. Rotavirus attachment and entry into the host cell probably involves multiple sequential contacts between the outer capsid proteins VP4 and VP7, and the cell receptors (PubMed:9144247, PubMed:10590110). Following entry into the host cell, low intracellular or intravesicular Ca(2+) concentration probably causes the calcium-stabilized VP7 trimers to dissociate from the virion. This step is probably
   2055..2073    -  promoter       T7 promoter: promoter for bacteriophage T7 RNA polymerase
   2092..2145    -  CDS            lacI (fragment): lac repressor; lacI; The lac repressor binds to the lac operator to inhibit transcription in E. coli. This inhibition can be relieved by adding lactose or isopropyl-β-D-thiogalactopyranoside (IPTG).
   2328..2916    -  rep_origin     ori: high-copy-number ColE1/pMB1/pBR322/pUC origin of replication
   3087..3947    -  CDS            AmpR: β-lactamase; bla; confers resistance to ampicillin, carbenicillin, and related antibiotics
   3948..4052    -  promoter       AmpR promoter: bla
