[The description below was written by a language model from this plasmid's Addgene catalogue record and pLannotate feature annotations shown in this document.]
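Description:
pT7-VP7SA11 is a rescue plasmid from an entirely plasmid-based reverse genetics system for rotaviruses, carrying the VP7 gene segment of simian rotavirus strain SA11 in the p3E5 backbone. It is catalogued as a mammalian expression vector of about 4.1 kb, with a 1,063 bp insert assembled by Gibson cloning. In bacteria it is maintained as a high-copy plasmid through a ColE1/pUC-type origin and selected with ampicillin via the β-lactamase gene and its native promoter. The feature table also picks up short fragments of rop, bom, the tetracycline resistance gene, lacI, a pUC multiple cloning site and an SP6 promoter. These appear to be non-functional remnants of the backbone's pBR322-derived ancestry rather than working parts of the design.

The payload is arranged as a single transcription unit on the reverse strand: a bacteriophage T7 promoter, the VP7 segment (with the coding region for the calcium-binding outer capsid glycoprotein flanked by short non-coding sequence), a hepatitis delta virus ribozyme, and a T7 terminator. This arrangement depends on T7 RNA polymerase being supplied in the mammalian cell, since no mammalian promoter is annotated. Transcription starts close to the 5′ end of the viral segment, and self-cleavage by the ribozyme trims the transcript to give a defined 3′ end, so the RNA resembles an authentic rotavirus plus-strand transcript that can be translated and incorporated into the viral genome. Such plasmids are typically used alongside equivalent constructs for the other genome segments to recover recombinant virus. No fusion tag is recorded. Repository sequencing found a K180E substitution in VP7, which the depositing laboratory is aware of.
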