Addgene plasmid #89167: pT7-VP7SA11
Purpose: Express Rotavirus SA11 VP7 in mammalian cells
Depositing lab: Takeshi Kobayashi. Depositing organization: The University of Osaka. Publication: Entirely plasmid-based reverse genetics system for rotaviruses. Kanai Y, Komoto S, Kawagishi T, Nouda R, Nagasawa N, Onishi M, Matsuura Y, Taniguchi K, Kobayashi T. Proc Natl Acad Sci U S A. 2017 Jan 30. pii: 201618424. doi: 10.1073/pnas.1618424114. PubMed 28137864.
Backbone
  Vector backbone: p3E5
  Backbone size w/o insert (bp): 3074
  Total vector size (bp): 4137
  Vector type: Mammalian Expression
Growth in bacteria
  Bacterial resistance: Ampicillin, 100 μg/mL
  Growth temperature: 37°C
  Growth strain: DH5alpha
  Copy number: High Copy
Gene/Insert
  Gene/Insert name: Rotavirus SA11 VP7
  Species: Rotavirus SA11
  Insert size (bp): 1063
  GenBank ID: LC178569
  Promoter: T7 promotor
  Tag / fusion protein: *see below
  Cloning method: Gibson Cloning
  Sequencing primers: 5′ T7 forward CTGTGGATAACCGTATTACCG; 3′ T7 terminal GCTAGTTATTGCTCAGCGG
Terms and licenses: Academic/Nonprofit Terms; Industry Terms: Not Available to Industry
Depositor comments: *Note: Addgene's quality control sequencing finds a K180E amino acid residue substitution. The depositing laboratory is aware of this residue change.
How to cite: pT7-VP7SA11 was a gift from Takeshi Kobayashi (Addgene plasmid # 89167 ; http://n2t.net/addgene:89167 ; RRID:Addgene_89167)
